>Addgene plasmid #212526 | pTwist-SARS-CoV-2 Spike-deltaC18 Q183E | addgene full sequence | sequence record 431553 | Addgene NGS Result
CATGTTTGTGTTCCTCGTTCTCCTGCCCCTCGTTTCTTCCCAATGCGTGAACCTCACAACTAGAACGCAG
CTCCCACCCGCTTACACGAACTCTTTTACTCGTGGAGTATACTATCCCGATAAAGTCTTTAGGTCCAGTG
TCCTTCATTCTACTCAAGACCTTTTCCTGCCATTCTTCTCAAATGTCACCTGGTTCCATGCTATCCACGT
TTCTGGCACCAACGGAACTAAACGATTTGATAATCCCGTCTTGCCATTTAACGATGGCGTATACTTTGCC
TCAACGGAGAAGTCCAACATTATCCGGGGATGGATATTTGGCACCACCCTGGACTCCAAGACACAGTCTC
TCCTCATTGTGAACAACGCCACCAATGTCGTCATCAAAGTCTGTGAATTTCAATTTTGTAACGATCCCTT
TCTCGGGGTTTATTATCATAAGAATAACAAGTCTTGGATGGAGTCAGAGTTCCGCGTTTACAGTTCCGCT
AACAACTGTACTTTTGAGTACGTTTCCCAACCATTTCTCATGGATCTTGAAGGGAAGGAAGGCAACTTCA
AGAATCTCCGCGAATTTGTGTTTAAGAATATAGACGGCTACTTCAAAATTTATAGCAAGCATACCCCGAT
AAATCTGGTTCGGGATCTCCCTCAAGGCTTCTCCGCGTTGGAACCCCTCGTGGACTTGCCGATTGGCATC
AACATCACCCGGTTCCAAACCCTTCTTGCCCTTCATCGAAGCTACCTCACGCCTGGCGACAGTAGTAGTG
GTTGGACAGCGGGCGCAGCAGCCTACTATGTGGGATATTTGCAACCACGCACCTTTCTTCTCAAATATAA
CGAAAACGGAACAATTACCGATGCCGTAGACTGTGCCCTCGATCCCCTGTCCGAAACTAAATGCACACTC
AAGTCCTTCACAGTTGAGAAAGGCATATACCAAACCAGTAACTTCCGCGTCCAACCCACCGAATCCATTG
TTCGATTCCCTAACATCACCAATTTGTGTCCTTTCGGTGAAGTATTTAATGCCACTCGATTTGCATCAGT
TTATGCCTGGAATCGCAAGCGAATATCAAATTGTGTTGCAGATTATAGTGTCCTGTATAATAGCGCATCA
TTCAGCACTTTTAAGTGTTATGGGGTCAGCCCTACGAAATTGAATGACTTGTGTTTTACCAACGTTTACG
CAGATTCTTTCGTCATACGCGGCGACGAAGTCCGACAGATTGCACCGGGGCAAACCGGAAAGATAGCAGA
CTATAATTATAAGTTGCCGGATGACTTCACCGGCTGCGTTATAGCATGGAACTCCAATAATCTCGATTCA
AAAGTCGGCGGCAACTATAATTATCTTTACCGCCTGTTTCGCAAGTCAAATCTGAAGCCCTTTGAACGTG
ACATCTCCACCGAAATTTATCAAGCTGGCAGCACCCCATGTAATGGAGTGGAAGGGTTTAACTGTTATTT
TCCCCTTCAATCATACGGATTTCAACCAACAAATGGGGTGGGCTATCAACCATATCGGGTGGTAGTCTTG
AGCTTTGAGCTGCTCCACGCACCGGCTACAGTTTGCGGACCGAAGAAAAGCACTAACCTGGTGAAGAATA
AATGTGTGAACTTCAACTTTAATGGGCTCACCGGAACAGGGGTGCTGACAGAATCAAACAAGAAATTTCT
CCCTTTTCAACAATTTGGTAGAGACATTGCCGATACCACAGATGCCGTCCGCGATCCGCAAACACTGGAA
ATCCTCGATATAACACCCTGTAGCTTCGGCGGGGTCAGCGTGATAACTCCCGGAACGAACACATCCAACC
AAGTGGCTGTCCTGTATCAAGATGTCAACTGTACCGAAGTCCCTGTGGCGATACACGCCGACCAACTGAC
ACCCACCTGGAGAGTCTACTCAACAGGTTCCAATGTCTTTCAAACTAGAGCGGGTTGTCTCATTGGCGCT
GAGCATGTCAATAATTCATACGAATGTGATATTCCTATTGGGGCAGGAATCTGTGCGTCTTATCAAACTC
AAACGAACTCACCACGGCGCGCTCGCTCAGTAGCCAGCCAGTCCATAATCGCCTATACCATGAGTCTCGG
GGCTGAGAACTCCGTGGCTTATTCAAACAATTCCATCGCAATCCCAACTAACTTTACCATTAGCGTTACC
ACGGAAATCTTGCCCGTCAGCATGACTAAGACGAGCGTAGACTGTACGATGTATATCTGTGGGGATTCCA
CCGAGTGTAGCAACCTCTTGCTTCAATACGGGTCTTTCTGTACTCAACTCAACCGAGCATTGACCGGAAT
TGCGGTCGAACAAGACAAGAATACCCAAGAGGTGTTCGCACAAGTAAAGCAAATATACAAAACGCCGCCA
ATCAAAGATTTTGGCGGGTTTAATTTTAGCCAAATACTGCCAGACCCATCTAAGCCTTCAAAACGCAGCT
TTATCGAGGATCTGCTGTTCAACAAAGTTACGTTGGCTGACGCGGGTTTCATTAAGCAGTATGGGGATTG
TTTGGGAGACATTGCGGCCCGCGACCTTATCTGTGCTCAAAAATTCAATGGGTTGACAGTTCTGCCCCCT
CTGCTCACTGATGAGATGATTGCACAGTATACATCAGCATTGTTGGCAGGAACCATTACATCCGGCTGGA
CTTTTGGCGCGGGTGCGGCCCTTCAAATACCTTTCGCTATGCAAATGGCTTACAGATTCAATGGGATTGG
TGTCACGCAAAATGTATTGTATGAAAATCAGAAGCTGATCGCTAATCAATTTAACAGCGCGATTGGCAAG
ATCCAAGATTCACTGTCAAGCACAGCGTCCGCCCTCGGCAAACTCCAAGATGTTGTGAATCAAAACGCCC
AGGCCCTGAATACCCTCGTGAAGCAACTGAGTTCTAACTTCGGCGCAATCTCCAGCGTCCTCAACGACAT
ATTGTCCAGACTTGATAAGGTGGAAGCCGAGGTGCAAATTGATCGGCTCATCACAGGCAGGCTCCAGTCA
CTCCAAACTTATGTGACACAACAGTTGATCCGGGCTGCTGAGATACGAGCAAGCGCCAACCTGGCCGCCA
CTAAAATGTCAGAGTGCGTGCTCGGGCAGTCCAAACGGGTTGACTTTTGTGGCAAGGGCTATCACTTGAT
GTCCTTCCCCCAATCCGCCCCACATGGAGTGGTCTTTCTCCACGTCACTTATGTCCCTGCTCAAGAGAAG
AACTTTACGACAGCTCCAGCAATCTGTCACGATGGCAAAGCGCACTTTCCCAGGGAAGGCGTTTTCGTCA
GTAATGGCACGCATTGGTTTGTGACCCAAAGGAATTTCTATGAACCCCAAATCATAACCACTGACAATAC
ATTTGTCTCAGGCAACTGTGATGTGGTCATTGGGATCGTGAACAACACGGTATATGATCCCCTGCAACCC
GAGTTGGATAGCTTCAAAGAGGAATTGGATAAATACTTTAAGAATCATACTTCACCCGATGTTGATCTCG
GGGACATATCAGGAATAAATGCAAGTGTCGTCAACATTCAGAAAGAGATTGATCGCCTTAATGAGGTCGC
CAAGAACTTGAATGAATCTTTGATCGACTTGCAAGAACTGGGCAAATACGAACAATATATTAAATGGCCC
TGGTACATTTGGTTGGGCTTTATCGCCGGACTTATAGCTATCGTTATGGTCACAATTATGTTGTGCTGTA
TGACTAGCTGTTGTTCCTGCTTGAAAGGATGTTGCAGTTGCGGATCTTGTTGTAAATAAAGGATCCTCTA
GAAGTTGTCTCCTCCTGCACTGACTGACTGATACAATCGATTTCTGGATCCGCAGGCCTAATCAACCTCT
GGATTACAAAATTTGTGAAAGATTGACTGGTATTCTTAACTATGTTGCTCCTTTTACGCTATGTGGATAC
GCTGCTTTAATGCCTTTGTATCATGCTATTGCTTCCCGTATGGCTTTCATTTTCTCCTCCTTGTATAAAT
CCTGGTTGCTGTCTCTTTATGAGGAGTTGTGGCCCGTTGTCAGGCAACGTGGCGTGGTGTGCACTGTGTT
TGCTGACGCAACCCCCACTGGTTGGGGCATTGCCACCACCTGTCAGCTCCTTTCCGGGACTTTCGCTTTC
CCCCTCCCTATTGCCACGGCGGAACTCATCGCCGCCTGCCTTGCCCGCTGCTGGACAGGGGCTCGGCTGT
TGGGCACTGACAATTCCGTGGTGTTGTCGGGGAAGCTGACGTCCTTTCCATGGCTGCTCGCCTGTGTTGC
CACCTGGATTCTGCGCGGGACGTCCTTCTGCTACGTCCCTTCGGCCCTCAATCCAGCGGACCTTCCTTCC
CGCGGCCTGCTGCCGGCTCTGCGGCCTCTTCCGCGTCTTCGCCTTCGCCCTCAGACGAGTCGGATCTCCC
TTTGGGCCGCCTCCCCGCCTGTCTAGCTTGACTGACTGAGATACAGCGTACCTTCAGCTCACAGACATGA
TAAGATACATTGATGAGTTTGGACAAACCACAACTAGAATGCAGTGAAAAAAATGCTTTATTTGTGAAAT
TTGTGATGCTATTGCTTTATTTGTAACCATTATAAGCTGCAATAAACAAGTTAACAACAACAATTGCATT
CATTTTATGTTTCAGGTTCAGGGGGAGGTGTGGGAGGTTTTTTAAAGCAAGTAAAACCTCTACAAATGTG
GTATTGGCCCATCTCTATCGGTATCGTAGCATAACCCCTTGGGGCCTCTAAACGGGTCTTGAGGGGTTTT
TTGTGCCCCTCGGGCCGGATTGCTATCTACCGGCATTGGCGCAGAAAAAAATGCCTGATGCGACGCTGCG
CGTCTTATACTCCCACATATGCCAGATTCAGCAACGGATACGGCTTCCCCAACTTGCCCACTTCCATACG
TGTCCTCCTTACCAGAAATTTATCCTTAAGGTCGTCAGCTATCCTGCAGGCGATCTCTCGATTTCGATCA
AGACATTCCTTTAATGGTCTTTTCTGGACACCACTAGGGGTCAGAAGTAGTTCATCAAACTTTCTTCCCT
CCCTAATCTCATTGGTTACCTTGGGCTATCGAAACTTAATTAAGCGATCTGCATCTCAATTAGTCAGCAA
CCATAGTCCCGCCCCTAACTCCGCCCATCCCGCCCCTAACTCCGCCCAGTTCCGCCCATTCTCCGCCCCA
TCGCTGACTAATTTTTTTTATTTATGCAGAGGCCGAGGCCGCCTCGGCCTCTGAGCTATTCCAGAAGTAG
TGAGGAGGCTTTTTTGGAGGCCTAGGCTTTTGCAAAGGAGGTAGCCAACATGATTGAACAAGATGGATTG
CACGCAGGTTCTCCCGCCGCTTGGGTGGAGAGGCTATTCGGCTATGACTGGGCACAACAGACAATCGGCT
GCTCTGATGCCGCCGTGTTCCGGCTGTCAGCGCAGGGGCGCCCGGTTCTTTTTGTCAAGACCGACCTGTC
CGGTGCCCTGAATGAACTCCAGGACGAGGCAGCGCGGCTATCGTGGCTGGCCACGACGGGCGTTCCTTGC
GCAGCTGTGCTCGACGTTGTCACTGAAGCGGGAAGGGACTGGCTGCTATTGGGCGAAGTGCCGGGGCAGG
ATCTCCTGTCATCTCACCTTGCTCCTGCCGAGAAAGTATCCATCATGGCTGATGCAATGCGGCGGCTGCA
TACGCTTGATCCGGCTACCTGCCCATTCGACCACCAAGCGAAACATCGCATCGAGCGAGCACGTACTCGG
ATGGAAGCCGGTCTTGTCGATCAGGATGATCTGGACGAAGAGCATCAGGGGCTCGCGCCAGCCGAACTGT
TCGCCAGGCTCAAGGCGCGGATGCCCGACGGCGAGGATCTCGTCGTGACCCACGGCGATGCCTGCTTGCC
GAATATCATGGTGGAAAATGGCCGCTTTTCTGGATTCATCGACTGTGGCCGGCTGGGTGTGGCGGACCGC
TATCAGGACATAGCGTTGGCTACCCGTGATATTGCTGAAGAGCTTGGCGGCGAATGGGCTGACCGCTTCC
TCGTGCTTTACGGTATCGCCGCTCCCGATTCGCAGCGCATCGCCTTCTATCGCCTTCTTGACGAGTTCTT
CTAGTATGTAAGCCCTGTGCCTTCTAGTTGCCAGCCATCTGTTGTTTGCCCCTCCCCCGTGCCTTCCTTG
ACCCTGGAAGGTGCCACTCCCACTGTCCTTTCCTAATAAAATGAGGAAATTGCATCGCATTGTCTGAGTA
GGTGTCATTCTATTCTGGGGGGTGGGGTGGGGCAGGACAGCAAGGGGGAGGATTGGGAAGACAATAGCAG
GCATGCTGGGGATGCGGTGGGCTCTATGGTTAATTAACCAGTCAAGTCAGCTACTTGGCGAGATCGACTT
GTCTGGGTTTCGACTACGCTCAGAATTGCGTCAGTCAAGTTCGATCTGGTCCTTGCTATTGCACCCGTTC
TCCGATTACGAGTTTCATTTAAATCATGTGAGCAAAAGGCCAGCAAAAGGCCAGGAACCGTAAAAAGGCC
GCGTTGCTGGCGTTTTTCCATAGGCTCCGCCCCCCTGACGAGCATCACAAAAATCGACGCTCAAGTCAGA
GGTGGCGAAACCCGACAGGACTATAAAGATACCAGGCGTTTCCCCCTGGAAGCTCCCTCGTGCGCTCTCC
TGTTCCGACCCTGCCGCTTACCGGATACCTGTCCGCCTTTCTCCCTTCGGGAAGCGTGGCGCTTTCTCAT
AGCTCACGCTGTAGGTATCTCAGTTCGGTGTAGGTCGTTCGCTCCAAGCTGGGCTGTGTGCACGAACCCC
CCGTTCAGCCCGACCGCTGCGCCTTATCCGGTAACTATCGTCTTGAGTCCAACCCGGTAAGACACGACTT
ATCGCCACTGGCAGCAGCCACTGGTAACAGGATTAGCAGAGCGAGGTATGTAGGCGGTGCTACAGAGTTC
TTGAAGTGGTGGCCTAACTACGGCTACACTAGAAGAACAGTATTTGGTATCTGCGCTCTGCTGAAGCCAG
TTACCTTCGGAAAAAGAGTTGGTAGCTCTTGATCCGGCAAACAAACCACCGCTGGTAGCGGTGGTTTTTT
TGTTTGCAAGCAGCAGATTACGCGCAGAAAAAAAGGATCTCAAGAAGATCCTTTGATCTTTTCTACGGGG
TCTGACGCTCAGTGGAACGAAAACTCACGTTAAGGGATTTTGGTCATGAGATTATCAAAAAGGATCTTCA
CCTAGATCCTTTTAAATTAAAAATGAAGTTTTAAATCAATCTAAAGTATATATGAGTAAACTTGGTCTGA
CAGTTACCAATGCTTAATCAGTGAGGCACCTATCTCAGCGATCTGTCTATTTCGTTCATCCATAGTTGCA
TTTAAATTTCCGAACTCTCCAAGGCCCTCGTCGGAAAATCTTCAAACCTTTCGTCCGATCCATCTTGCAG
GCTACCTCTCGAACGAACTATCGCAAGTCTCTTGGCCGGCCTTGCGCCTTGGCTATTGCTTGGCAGCGCC
TATCGCCAGGTATTACTCCAATCCCGAATATCCGAGATCGGGATCACCCGAGAGAAGTTCAACCTACATC
CTCAATCCCGATCTATCCGAGATCCGAGGAATATCGAAATCGGGGCGCGCCTGGTGTACCGAGAACGATC
CTCTCAGTGCGAGTCTCGACGATCCATATCGTTGCTTGGCAGTCAGCCAGTCGGAATCCAGCTTGGGACC
CAGGAAGTCCAATCGTCAGATATTGTACTCAAGCCTGGTCACGGCAGCGTACCGATCTGTTTAAACCTAG
ATATTGATAGTCTGATCGGTCAACGTATAATCGAGTCCTAGCTTTTGCAAACATCTATCAAGAGACAGGA
TCAGCAGGAGGCTTTCGCATGAGTATTCAACATTTCCGTGTCGCCCTTATTCCCTTTTTTGCGGCATTTT
GCCTTCCTGTTTTTGCTCACCCAGAAACGCTGGTGAAAGTAAAAGATGCTGAAGATCAGTTGGGTGCGCG
AGTGGGTTACATCGAACTGGATCTCAACAGCGGTAAGATCCTTGAGAGTTTTCGCCCCGAAGAACGCTTT
CCAATGATGAGCACTTTTAAAGTTCTGCTATGTGGCGCGGTATTATCCCGTATTGACGCCGGGCAAGAGC
AACTCGGTCGCCGCATACACTATTCTCAGAATGACTTGGTTGAGTATTCACCAGTCACAGAAAAGCATCT
TACGGATGGCATGACAGTAAGAGAATTATGCAGTGCTGCCATAACCATGAGTGATAACACTGCGGCCAAC
TTACTTCTGACAACGATTGGAGGACCGAAGGAGCTAACCGCTTTTTTGCACAACATGGGGGATCATGTAA
CTCGCCTTGATCGTTGGGAACCGGAGCTGAATGAAGCCATACCAAACGACGAGCGTGACACCACGATGCC
TGTAGCAATGGCAACAACCTTGCGTAAACTATTAACTGGCGAACTACTTACTCTAGCTTCCCGGCAACAG
TTGATAGACTGGATGGAGGCGGATAAAGTTGCAGGACCACTTCTGCGCTCGGCCCTTCCGGCTGGCTGGT
TTATTGCTGATAAATCTGGAGCCGGTGAGCGTGGGTCTCGCGGTATCATTGCAGCACTGGGGCCAGATGG
TAAGCCCTCCCGTATCGTAGTTATCTACACGACGGGGAGTCAGGCAACTATGGATGAACGAAATAGACAG
ATCGCTGAGATAGGTGCCTCACTGATTAAGCATTGGTAACCGATTCTAGGTGCATTGGCGCAGAAAAAAA
TGCCTGATGCGACGCTGCGCGTCTTATACTCCCACATATGCCAGATTCAGCAACGGATACGGCTTCCCCA
ACTTGCCCACTTCCATACGTGTCCTCCTTACCAGAAATTTATCCTTAAGATCCCGAATCGTTTAAACTCG
ACTCTGGCTCTATCGAATCTCCGTCGTTTCGAGCTTACGCGAACAGCCGTGGCGCTCATTTGCTCGTCGG
GCATCGAATCTCGTCAGCTATCGTCAGCTTACCTTTTTGGCAGCGATCGCGGCTCCCGACATCTTGGACC
ATTAGCTCCACAGGTATCTTCTTCCCTCTAGTGGTCATAACAGCAGCTTCAGCTACCTCTCAATTCAAAA
AACCCCTCAAGACCCGTTTAGAGGCCCCAAGGGGTTATGCTATCAATCGTTGCGTTACACACACAAAAAA
CCAACACACATCCATCTTCGATGGATAGCGATTTTATTATCTAACTGCTGATCGAGTGTAGCCAGATCTA
GTAATCAATTACGGGGTCATTAGTTCATAGCCCATATATGGAGTTCCGCGTTACATAACTTACGGTAAAT
GGCCCGCCTGGCTGACCGCCCAACGACCCCCGCCCATTGACGTCAATAATGACGTATGTTCCCATAGTAA
CGCCAATAGGGACTTTCCATTGACGTCAATGGGTGGAGTATTTACGGTAAACTGCCCACTTGGCAGTACA
TCAAGTGTATCATATGCCAAGTACGCCCCCTATTGACGTCAATGACGGTAAATGGCCCGCCTGGCATTAT
GCCCAGTACATGACCTTATGGGACTTTCCTACTTGGCAGTACATCTACGTATTAGTCATCGCTATTACCA
TGCTGATGCGGTTTTGGCAGTACATCAATGGGCGTGGATAGCGGTTTGACTCACGGGGATTTCCAAGTCT
CCACCCCATTGACGTCAATGGGAGTTTGTTTTGGCACCAAAATCAACGGGACTTTCCAAAATGTCGTAAC
AACTCCGCCCCATTGACGCAAATGGGCGGTAGGCGTGTACGGTGGGAGGTCTATATAAGCAGAGCTGGTT
TAGTGAACCGTCAGATCGCCTGGAGACGCCATCCACGCTGTTTTGACCTCCATAGAAGACACCGGGACCG
ATCCAGCCTCCCCTCGAAGCTTACATGTGGTACCGAGCTCGGATCCTGAGAACTTCAGGGTGAGTCTATG
GGACCCTTGATGTTTTCTTTCCCCTTCTTTTCTATGGTTAAGTTCATGTCATAGGAAGGGGAGAAGTAAC
AGGGTACACATATTGACCAAATCAGGGTAATTTTGCATTTGTAATTTTAAAAAATGCTTTCTTCTTTTAA
TATACTTTTTTGTTTATCTTATTTCTAATACTTTCCCTAATCTCTTTCTTTCAGGGCAATAATGATACAA
TGTATCATGCCTCTTTGCACCATTCTAAAGAATAACAGTGATAATTTCTGGGTTAAGGCAATAGCAATAT
TTCTGCATATAAATATTTCTGCATATAAATTGTAACTGATGTAAGAGGTTTCATATTGCTAATAGCAGCT
ACAATCCAGCTACCATTCTGCTTTTATTTTATGGTTGGGATAAGGCTGGATTATTCTGAGTCCAAGCTAG
GCCCTTTTGCTAATCATGTTCATACCTCTTATCTTCCTCCCACAGCTCCTGGGCAACGTGCTGGTCTGTG
TGCTGGCCCATCACTTTGGCAAAGGCGGCCGC
Features (pLannotate 1.2.2; 21 found; start..end, strand, type, name):
      2..3766    +  CDS            S: SPIKE_SARS2 - Experimental evidence at protein level: Swiss-Prot protein existence level 1. [Spike glycoprotein]: May down-regulate host tetherin (BST2) by lysosomal degradation, thereby counteracting its antiviral activity. From Severe acute respiratory syndrome coronavirus 2 (2019-nCoV) (SARS-CoV-2).
   3840..4428    +  misc_feature   WPRE: woodchuck hepatitis virus posttranscriptional regulatory element
   4481..4602    -  polyA_signal   SV40 poly(A) signal: SV40 polyadenylation signal
   4625..4694    -  CDS            large T antigen (fragment): large T antigen from SV40 (simian virus 40)
   4717..4763    +  terminator     T7 terminator: transcription terminator for bacteriophage T7 RNA polymerase
   4793..4929    +  terminator     rrnG terminator: transcription terminator from the E. coli ribosomal RNA rrnG operon (Albrechtsen et al., 1991)
   4974..5045    +  misc_feature   3' β-globin insulator: insulator downstream of the human β-globin locus (Farrell et al., 2002)
   5090..5286    +  promoter       SV40 promoter: SV40 early promoter
   5300..6091    +  CDS            neo: KKA2_KLEPN - Also known as kan, nptII. Experimental evidence at protein level: Swiss-Prot protein existence level 1. Resistance to kanamycin, neomycin, paromomycin, ribostamycin, butirosin and gentamicin B. From Klebsiella pneumoniae.
   6105..6329    +  polyA_signal   bGH poly(A) signal: bovine growth hormone polyadenylation signal
   6525..7113    -  rep_origin     ori: high-copy-number ColE1/pMB1/pBR322/pUC origin of replication
   7285..7349    -  CDS            bla(M) (fragment): β-lactamase lacking the signal sequence; bla(M); allows cytosolic expression of β-lactamase
   7859..8719    +  CDS            AmpR: β-lactamase; bla; confers resistance to ampicillin, carbenicillin, and related antibiotics
   8732..8868    +  terminator     rrnG terminator: transcription terminator from the E. coli ribosomal RNA rrnG operon (Albrechtsen et al., 1991)
   9020..9091    +  misc_feature   5' β-globin insulator: insulator upstream of the human β-globin locus (Farrell et al., 2002)
   9096..9142    -  terminator     T7 terminator: transcription terminator for bacteriophage T7 RNA polymerase
   9160..9208    -  polyA_signal   poly(A) signal: synthetic polyadenylation signal
   9289..9592    +  enhancer       CMV enhancer: human cytomegalovirus immediate early enhancer
   9665..9682    -  promoter       CMV promoter (fragment): human cytomegalovirus (CMV) immediate early promoter
   9745..9796    +  promoter       CMVd2 promoter: truncated human cytomegalovirus (CMV) immediate early promoter that yields moderately reduced expression relative to the full-length promoter
   9930..10405   +  intron         β-globin intron: internally truncated intron from human β-globin
