[The description below was written by a language model from this plasmid's Addgene catalogue record and pLannotate feature annotations shown in this document.]
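Description:
pTwist-SARS-CoV-2 Spike-deltaC18 Q183E is a 10,462 nt mammalian expression plasmid built on the Twist pTwist-CMV-BetaGlobin-WPRE-Neo backbone, made to supply a variant SARS-CoV-2 spike glycoprotein for pseudovirus production. It is maintained in E. coli at high copy through a ColE1/pUC-type origin and selected with ampicillin via a β-lactamase (AmpR) gene. A separate cassette, in which the SV40 early promoter drives neo followed by a bovine growth hormone polyadenylation signal, provides a neomycin/G418-type marker for mammalian cells.

The payload is a spike open reading frame carrying the Q183E substitution. The name also indicates a "deltaC18" form, conventionally an 18-residue C-terminal truncation used to improve spike incorporation into pseudotyped particles, although the record does not describe this deletion explicitly. The catalogue entry lists the promoter as CAG, whereas the backbone name and the feature table point to CMV-derived elements: a CMV immediate-early enhancer and CMV promoter segments followed by a truncated human β-globin intron, which sits just upstream of the spike coding sequence on the circular map. Downstream, a WPRE enhances transcript stability and expression, and an SV40 polyadenylation signal is annotated after it, on the opposite strand. Human β-globin insulator elements, together with T7 and rrnG terminators and a synthetic poly(A) signal, flank the expression unit and help isolate it from neighbouring transcription.

The plasmid is intended for co-transfection with packaging components, which the record does not specify, to generate spike-pseudotyped particles. The associated study examined escape of evolving SARS-CoV-2 variants from mRNA vaccine-induced humoral immunity, which fits a single-mutation construct like this one.
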