Addgene plasmid #212526: pTwist-SARS-CoV-2 Spike-deltaC18 Q183E
Purpose: Encodes SARS-CoV-2 spike Q183E for pseudovirus production
Depositing lab: Alejandro Balazs. Depositing organization: Massachusetts General Hospital. Publication: Ongoing evolution of SARS-CoV-2 drives escape from mRNA vaccine-induced humoral immunity. Roederer AL, Cao Y, Denis KS, Sheehan ML, Li CJ, Lam EC, Gregory DJ, Poznansky MC, Iafrate AJ, Canaday DH, Gravenstein S, Garcia-Beltran WF, Balazs AB. medRxiv [Preprint]. 2024 Mar 7:2024.03.05.24303815. doi: 10.1101/2024.03.05.24303815. PubMed 38496628.
Backbone
  Vector backbone: pTwist-CMV-BetaGlobin-WPRE-Neo
  Backbone manufacturer: Twist
  Vector type: Mammalian Expression
Growth in bacteria
  Bacterial resistance: Ampicillin, 100 μg/mL
  Growth temperature: 37°C
  Growth strain: DH5alpha
  Copy number: High Copy
Gene/Insert
  Gene/Insert name: SARS-CoV-2 Spike Q183E
  Species: Severe acute respiratory syndrome coronavirus 2
  Mutation: Q183E
  Entrez Gene: S (a.k.a. GU280_gp02, spike glycoprotein)
  Promoter: CAG
  Cloning method: Ligation Independent Cloning
Terms and licenses: Academic/Nonprofit Terms; Industry Terms: Not Available to Industry
Depositor comments: Please visit https://www.medrxiv.org/content/10.1101/2024.03.05.24303815v1 for medRxiv preprint.
How to cite: pTwist-SARS-CoV-2 Spike-deltaC18 Q183E was a gift from Alejandro Balazs (Addgene plasmid # 212526 ; http://n2t.net/addgene:212526 ; RRID:Addgene_212526)
